>Addgene plasmid #69185 | LD214 | depositor full sequence | sequence record 128290 | LD214 sequence 8084 bps
CTAAATTGTAAGCGTTAATATTTTGTTAAAATTCGCGTTAAATTTTTGTTAAATCAGCTCATTTTTTAAC
CAATAGGCCGAAATCGGCAAAATCCCTTATAAATCAAAAGAATAGACCGAGATAGGGT
[37 nt withheld, positions 129-165]
AAAGAACGTGGACTCCAACGTCAAAGG
[49 nt withheld, positions 193-241]
T
[91 nt withheld, positions 243-333]
G
[124 nt withheld, positions 335-458]
CCCATTCGCCATTCAGGCTGCGCAACTGTTGGGAAGGGCGATCGGTGCGGGCCTCTTCGCTATTACGCCA
GCTGGCGAAAGGGGGATGTGCTGCAAGGCGATTAAGTTGGGTAACGCCAGGGTTTTCCCAGTCACGACGT
TGTAAAACGACGGCCAGTGAGCGCGCGTAATACGACTCACTATAGGGCGAATTGGAGCTCCACCGCGGAA
CGATTCCATCAACATCATGTGGAAGTATATTAGCTTCTTCTCAGACATTCTTATGATTAAACTTCCCTAC
ACAAATAAAATCTGTGAACAACCCATGTTTGAGTTTTCCGATAGCATACAGACAGTAGTACAAAGGTTGA
TCAAGCTTATCATAAATATTTTACAGATATGTAGACATTTGAAACTCGTACCTTCAACACCCATGGATAT
CCCATGGCTACTGGACCAGTACGATGTGGATGGGCTGTTCTATAATATGGTGAAACGGAACAAGATGAAG
TGTAGGTCCGTCTCGCTATATTGGACTTTTGGGATGTTGTACTCGATGGTTTTGGATAACATGAATAATC
CACAAAGAGGACATCCTGCAAGGCGGACCGCACCACCTCCAACAGTCACAGGACCTCATGACCGATGGTA
CGTGGTAGGCGCTTCGTACGCTGCAGGTCGACGGATCGGTGACGGTGCTGGTTTAATTAACATGTCTAAA
GGTGAAGAATTATTCACTGGTGTTGTCCCAATTTTGGTTGAATTAGATGGTGATGTTAATGGTCACAAAT
TTTCTGTCTCCGGTGAAGGTGAAGGTGATGCTACTTACGGTAAATTGACCTTAAAATTTATTTGTACTAC
TGGTAAATTGCCAGTTCCATGGCCAACCTTAGTCACTACTTTAACTTATGGTGTTCAATGTTTTTCTAGA
TACCCAGATCATATGAAACAACATGACTTTTTCAAGTCTGCCATGCCAGAAGGTTATGTTCAAGAAAGAA
CTATTTTTTTCAAAGATGACGGTAACTACAAGACCAGAGCTGAAGTCAAGTTTGAAGGTGATACCTTAGT
TAATAGAATCGAATTAAAAGGTATTGATTTTAAAGAAGATGGTAACATTTTAGGTCACAAATTGGAATAC
AACTATAACTCTCACAATGTTTACATCATGGCTGACAAACAAAAGAATGGTATCAAAGTTAACTTCAAAA
TTAGACACAACATTGAAGATGGTTCTGTTCAATTAGCTGACCATTATCAACAAAATACTCCAATTGGTGA
TGGTCCAGTCTTGTTACCAGACAACCATTACTTATCCACTCAATCTGCCTTATCCAAAGATCCAAACGAA
AAGAGAGACCACATGGTCTTGTTAGAATTTGTTACTGCTGCTGGTATTACCCATGGTATTGATGAATTGT
ACAAAATTCCAGTTCCAACGCGTGATCTAGAGAAGCCATTCATGTCTAAAGGTGAAGAATTATTCACTGG
TGTTGTCCCAATTTTGGTTGAATTAGATGGTGATGTTAATGGTCACAAATTTTCTGTCTCCGGTGAAGGT
GAAGGTGATGCTACTTACGGTAAATTGACCTTAAAATTTATTTGTACTACTGGTAAATTGCCAGTTCCAT
GGCCAACCTTAGTCACTACTTTAACTTATGGTGTTCAATGTTTTTCTAGATACCCAGATCATATGAAACA
ACATGACTTTTTCAAGTCTGCCATGCCAGAAGGTTATGTTCAAGAAAGAACTATTTTTTTCAAAGATGAC
GGTAACTACAAGACCAGAGCTGAAGTCAAGTTTGAAGGTGATACCTTAGTTAATAGAATCGAATTAAAAG
GTATTGATTTTAAAGAAGATGGTAACATTTTAGGTCACAAATTGGAATACAACTATAACTCTCACAATGT
TTACATCATGGCTGACAAACAAAAGAATGGTATCAAAGTTAACTTCAAAATTAGACACAACATTGAAGAT
GGTTCTGTTCAATTAGCTGACCATTATCAACAAAATACTCCAATTGGTGATGGTCCAGTCTTGTTACCAG
ACAACCATTACTTATCCACTCAATCTGCCTTATCCAAAGATCCAAACGAAAAGAGAGACCACATGGTCTT
GTTAGAATTTGTTACTGCTGCTGGTATTACCCATGGTATGGATGAATTATATAAATAAGGCGCGCCACTT
CTAAATAAGCGAATTTCTTATGATTTATGATTTTTATTATTAAATAAGTTATAAAAAAAATAAGTGTATA
CAAATTTTAAAGTGACTCTTAGGTTTTAAAACGAAAATTCTTATTCTTGAGTAACTCTTTCCTGTAGGTC
AGGTTGCTTTCTCAGGTATAGTATGAGGTCGCTCTTATTGACCACACCTCTACCGGCAGATCCGCTAGGG
ATAACAGGGTAATATAGATCTGTTTAGCTTGCCTCGTCCCCGCCGGGTCACCCGGCCAGCGACATGGAGG
CCCAGAATACCCTCCTTGACAGTCTTGACGTGCGCAGCTCAGGGGCATGATGTGACTGTCGCCCGTACAT
TTAGCCCATACATCCCCATGTATAATCATTTGCATCCATACATTTTGATGGCCGCACGGCGCGAAGCAAA
AATTACGGCTCCTCGCTGCAGACCTGCGAGCAGGGAAACGCTCCCCTCACAGACGCGTTGAATTGTCCCC
ACGCCGCGCCCCTGTAGAGAAATATAAAAGGTTAGGATTTGCCACTGAGGTTCTTCTTTCATATACTTCC
TTTTAAAATCTTGCTAGGATACAGTTCTCACATCACATCCGAACATAAACAACCATGACAGTCAACACTA
AGACCTATAGTGAGAGAGCAGAAACTCATGCCTCACCAGTAGCACAACGATTATTTCGATTAATGGAACT
GAAGAAAACCAATTTATGTGCATCAATTGATGTTGATACCACTAAGGAATTCCTTGAATTAATTGATAAA
TTGGGTCCTTATGTATGCTTAATCAAGACTCATATTGATATAATCAATGATTTTTCCTATGAATCCACTA
TTGAACCATTATTAGAACTTTCACGTAAACATCAATTTATGATTTTTGAAGATAGAAAATTTGCTGATAT
TGGTAATACCGTGAAGAAACAATATATTGGTGGAGTTTATAAAATTAGTAGTTGGGCAGATATTACTAAT
GCTCATGGTGTCACTGGGAATGGAGTAGTTGAAGGATTAAAACAGGGAGCTAAAGAAACCACCACCAACC
AAGAGCCAAGAGGGTTATTGATGTTAGCTGAATTATCATCAGTGGGATCATTAGCATATGGAGAATATTC
TCAAAAAACTGTTGAAATTGCTAAATCCGATAAGGAATTTGTTATTGGATTTATTGCCCAACGTGATATG
GGTGGACAAGAAGAAGGATTTGATTGGCTTATTATGACACCTGGAGTTGGATTAGATGATAAAGGTGATG
GATTAGGACAACAATATAGAACTGTTGATGAAGTTGTTAGCACTGGAACTGATATTATCATTGTTGGTAG
AGGATTGTTTGGTAAAGGAAGAGATCCAGATATTGAAGGTAAAAGGTATAGAGATGCTGGTTGGAATGCT
TATTTGAAAAAGACTGGCCAATTATAATCAGTACTGACAATAAAAAGATTCTTGTTTTCAAGAACTTGTC
ATTTGTATAGTTTTTTTATATTGTAGTTGTTCTATTTTAATCAAATGTTAGCGTGATTTATATTTTTTTT
CGCCTCGACATCATCTGCCCAGATGCGAAGTTAAGTGCGCAGAAAGTAATATCATGCGTCAATCGTATGT
GAATGCTGGTCGCTATACTGCTGTCGATTCGATACTAACGCCGCCATCCAGTGTCGAAAACGAGCTCGAA
TTCATCGATGATATCAGATCCACTAGTGGCCTATGCTAGAGTGCGCACTTTTTTTCCTGCCGTGTGTATA
AAGTTGCATGTAGTCAGTCATAAACAATAGCAGCCAGTGTAATAAGCATTCGGGTAAGAACCAACTCAGT
TTTTTAGTTGTTTTTTTTTTTTTTTTTTTCACCCCGTTGAAAGAAAAGGATAAGAGATAAAGGACTAAAT
GATTTTAATACAGATAGACAACCATTGTTGACAGGATTGCGATTGTAAGAGTAGACAGTACATCAAGCGA
AAATAAATATTGCAGGAATGGTTTTGTCTGATAAGGAGTTGTTTGCCATAAATAAGAAAGCCGTCGAACA
AGGTTTCAATGTGAAGCCTAGATTGAACTATAATACGGTCAGTGGTGTGAACGGTCCATTAGTCATTTTG
GAAAAGGTCAAGTTCCCACGTTACAACGAAATTGTTAATTTGACATTGCCAGATGGAACCGTGAGACAAG
GTCAAGTTTTGGAAATTAGAGGAGATAGAGCCATTGTGCAAGTGTTTGAAGGTACATCTGGTATTGATGT
CAAGAAGACTACCGTGGAATTCACTGGTGAGAGTTTGAGAATTCCTGTGTCTGAAGACATGTTGGGTAGA
ATTTTTGACGGTTCTGGTAGACCCATTGACAACGGTCCTAAAGTTTTCGCAGAGGATTACTTGGACATTA
ACGGTTCTCCTATCAACCCATATGCTCGTATTTATCCAGAAGAAATGATTTCTACTGGTGTTTCTGCTAT
TGACACAATGAACTCCATTGCCAGAGGTCAAAAGATCCCAATTTTCTCCGCATCAGGTTTACCACACAAC
GAAATTGCAGCACAAATTTGTAGACAGGCTGGTTTGGTGAGACCTACCAAGGATGTTCATGATGGTCATG
AAGAAAATTTCTCCATCGTTTTTGCTGCCATGGGTGTCAACTTGGAAACCGCTAGATTTTTCAAACAGGA
TTTCGAAGAAAATGGGTCTTTGGAAAGAACTTCATTATTTTTGAACTTGGCTAATGACCCTACCATTGAA
AGAATTATCACTCCAAGATTGGCCTTGACCACCGCTGAATACCTTGCTTACCAAACGGAACGTCATGTGT
TGACCATCTTGACCGATATGTCATCGTATGCTGATGCTCTTAGAGAAGTTTCCGCTGCTAGAGAAGAAGT
TCCAGGTAGAAGAGGTTATCCTGGTTACATGTATACAGATTTGTCCACAATTTATGAAAGAGCAGGTAGA
GTAGAGGGTCGTAACGGGTCCATCACTCAAATACCTATCTTGACAATGCCTAACGATGATATTACGCATC
CAATTCCGGATTTGACCGGTTATATTACCGAGGGTCAAATCTTCGTTGACCGTCAATTACATAACAAGGG
TATCTACCCACCAATCAACGTCTTGCCTTCGTTGAGTAGATTGATGAAATCTGCCATCGGTGAAGGTATG
ACCAGAAAGGACCACGGTGACGTTTCTAACCAATTGTATGCCAAGTACGCCATCGGTAAGGACGCTGCTG
CTATGAAGGCCGTTCTCGAGGGGGGGCCCGGTACCCAGCTTTTGTTCCCTTTAGTGAGGGTTAATTGCGC
GCTTGGCGTAATCATGGTCATAGCTGTTTCCTGTGTGAAATTGTTATCCGCTCACAATTCCACACAACAT
ACGAGCCGGAAGCATAAAGTGTAAAGCCTGGGGTGCCTAATGAGTGAGCTAACTCACATTAATTGCGTTG
CGCTCACTGCCCGCTTTCCAGTCGGGAAACCTGTCGTGCCAGCTGCATTAATGAATCGGCCAACGCGCGG
GGAGAGGCGGTTTGCGTATTGGGCGCTCTTCCGCTTCCTCGCTCACTGACTCGCTGCGCTCGGTCGTTCG
GCTGCGGCGAGCGGTATCAGCTCACTCAAAGGCGGTAATACGGTTATCCACAGAATCAGGGGATAACGCA
GGAAAGAACATGTGAGCAAAAGGCCAGCAAAAGGCCAGGAACCGTAAAAAGGCCGCGTTGCTGGCGTTTT
TCCATAGGCTCCGCCCCCCTGACGAGCATCACAAAAATCGACGCTCAAGTCAGAGGTGGCGAAACCCGAC
AGGACTATAAAGATACCAGGCGTTTCCCCCTGGAAGCTCCCTCGTGCGCTCTCCTGTTCCGACCCTGCCG
CTTACCGGATACCTGTCCGCCTTTCTCCCTTCGGGAAGCGTGGCGCTTTCTCATAGCTCACGCTGTAGGT
ATCTCAGTTCGGTGTAGGTCGTTCGCTCCAAGCTGGGCTGTGTGCACGAACCCCCCGTTCAGCCCGACCG
CTGCGCCTTATCCGGTAACTATCGTCTTGAGTCCAACCCGGTAAGACACGACTTATCGCCACTGGCAGCA
GCCACTGGTAACAGGATTAGCAGAGCGAGGTATGTAGGCGGTGCTACAGAGTTCTTGAAGTGGTGGCCTA
ACTACGGCTACACTAGAAGGACAGTATTTGGTATCTGCGCTCTGCTGAAGCCAGTTACCTTCGGAAAAAG
AGTTGGTAGCTCTTGATCCGGCAAACAAACCACCGCTGGTAGCGGTGGTTTTTTTGTTTGCAAGCAGCAG
ATTACGCGCAGAAAAAAAGGATCTCAAGAAGATCCTTTGATCTTTTCTACGGGGTCTGACGCTCAGTGGA
ACGAAAACTCACGTTAAGGGATTTTGGTCATGAGATTATCAAAAAGGATCTTCACCTAGATCCTTTTAAA
TTAAAAATGAAGTTTTAAATCAATCTAAAGTATATATGAGTAAACTTGGTCTGACAGTTACCAATGCTTA
ATCAGTGAGGCACCTATCTCAGCGATCTGTCTATTTCGTTCATCCATAGTTGCCTGACTCCCCGTCGTGT
AGATAACTACGATACGGGAGGGCTTACCATCTGGCCCCAGTGCTGCAATGATACCGCGAGACCCACGCTC
ACCGGCTCCAGATTTATCAGCAATAAACCAGCCAGCCGGAAGGGCCGAGCGCAGAAGTGGTCCTGCAACT
TTATCCGCCTCCATCCAGTCTATTAATTGTTGCCGGGAAGCTAGAGTAAGTAGTTCGCCAGTTAATAGTT
TGCGCAACGTTGTTGCCATTGCTACAGGCATCGTGGTGTCACGCTCGTCGTTTGGTATGGCTTCATTCAG
CTCCGGTTCCCAACGATCAAGGCGAGTTACATGATCCCCCATGTTGTGCAAAAAAGCGGTTAGCTCCTTC
GGTCCTCCGATCGTTGTCAGAAGTAAGTTGGCCGCAGTGTTATCACTCATGGTTATGGCAGCACTGCATA
ATTCTCTTACTGTCATGCCATCCGTAAGATGCTTTTCTGTGACTGGTGAGTACTCAACCAAGTCATTCTG
AGAATAGTGTATGCGGCGACCGAGTTGCTCTTGCCCGGCGTCAATACGGGATAATACCGCGCCACATAGC
AGAACTTTAAAAGTGCTCATCATTGGAAAACGTTCTTCGGGGCGAAAACTCTCAAGGATCTTACCGCTGT
TGAGATCCAGTTCGATGTAACCCACTCGTGCACCCAACTGATCTTCAGCATCTTTTACTTTCACCAGCGT
TTCTGGGTGAGCAAAAACAGGAAGGCAAAATGCCGCAAAAAAGGGAATAAGGGCGACACGGAAATGTTGA
ATACTCATACTCTTCCTTTTTCAATATTATTGAAGCATTTATCAGGGTTATTGTCTCATGAGCGGATACA
TATTTGAATGTATTTAGAAAAATAAACAAATAGGGGTTCCGCGCACATTTCCCCGAAAAGTGCCAC
Features (pLannotate 1.2.2; 21 found; start..end, strand, type, name):
     30..458     -  rep_origin     f1 ori (sequence partly withheld): f1 bacteriophage origin of replication; arrow indicates direction of (+) strand synthesis
    463..618     -  CDS            lacZα (fragment): LacZα fragment of β-galactosidase; lacZ fragment
    626..644     +  promoter       T7 promoter: promoter for bacteriophage T7 RNA polymerase
    667..1098    +  CDS            ATG14 (fragment): ATG14_YEAST - Also known as APG14, CVT12. Experimental evidence at protein level: Swiss-Prot protein existence level 1. Required for cytoplasm to vacuole transport (Cvt) and autophagy as a part of the autophagy-specific VPS34 PI3-kinase complex I. This complex is essential to recruit the ATG8-phosphatidylinositol conjugate and the ATG12-ATG5 conjugate to the pre-autophagosomal structure. ATG14 mediates the specific binding of the VPS34 PI3-kinase complex I to the preautophagosomal structure (PAS). From Saccharomyces cerevisiae (strain ATCC 204508 / S288c) (Baker's yeast).
   1150..1863    +  CDS            GFP (S65T): GFP (S65T) is a basic (constitutively fluorescent) green fluorescent protein published in 1995, derived from Aequorea victoria.
   1900..2613    +  CDS            GFP (S65T): GFP (S65T) is a basic (constitutively fluorescent) green fluorescent protein published in 1995, derived from Aequorea victoria.
   2637..2824    +  terminator     ADH1 terminator: S. cerevisiae ADH1; transcription terminator for the S. cerevisiae alcohol dehydrogenase 1 (ADH1) gene
   2899..3242    +  promoter       TEF promoter: Ashbya gossypii TEF promoter
   3261..4049    +  CDS            URA3: PYRF_YEAST - Experimental evidence at protein level: Swiss-Prot protein existence level 1. From Saccharomyces cerevisiae (strain ATCC 204508 / S288c) (Baker's yeast).
   4061..4258    +  terminator     TEF terminator: Ashbya gossypii TEF terminator
   4464..4480    -  promoter       ARG4 promoter (fragment): S. cerevisiae ARG4
   4606..5862    +  CDS            VMA2 (fragment): VATB_YEAST - Also known as VAT2. Experimental evidence at protein level: Swiss-Prot protein existence level 1. Non-catalytic subunit of the peripheral V1 complex of vacuolar ATPase. V-ATPase is responsible for acidifying a variety of intracellular compartments in eukaryotic cells. It is an electrogenic proton pump that generates a proton motive force of 180 mv, inside positive and acidic, in the vacuolar membrane vesicles. From Saccharomyces cerevisiae (strain ATCC 204508 / S288c) (Baker's yeast).
   5863..5883    +  misc_feature   MCS (fragment): pBluescript multiple cloning site
   5896..5914    -  promoter       T3 promoter: promoter for bacteriophage T3 RNA polymerase
   5959..5975    -  protein_bind   lac operator: The lac repressor binds to the lac operator to inhibit transcription in E. coli. This inhibition can be relieved by adding lactose or isopropyl-β-D-thiogalactopyranoside (IPTG). lac repressor encoded by lacI
   5983..6013    -  promoter       lac promoter: promoter for the E. coli lac operon
   6028..6049    -  protein_bind   CAP binding site: CAP binding activates transcription in the presence of cAMP. E. coli catabolite activator protein
   6062..6154    -  CDS            lacI (fragment): lac repressor; lacI; The lac repressor binds to the lac operator to inhibit transcription in E. coli. This inhibition can be relieved by adding lactose or isopropyl-β-D-thiogalactopyranoside (IPTG).
   6337..6925    -  rep_origin     ori: high-copy-number ColE1/pMB1/pBR322/pUC origin of replication
   7096..7956    -  CDS            AmpR: β-lactamase; bla; confers resistance to ampicillin, carbenicillin, and related antibiotics
   7957..8061    -  promoter       AmpR promoter: bla
