[The description below was written by a language model from this plasmid's Addgene catalogue record and pLannotate feature annotations shown in this document.]
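Description:
LD214 is a yeast integration (gene-tagging) plasmid built on the Bluescript II SK+ backbone, designed to place a tandem double GFP tag at the C terminus of the Saccharomyces cerevisiae autophagy protein Atg14. In E. coli it is maintained as a high-copy plasmid through the ColE1/pUC-type origin and selected with ampicillin via the AmpR (β-lactamase) gene. The backbone also carries the f1 origin, the lacZα/lac promoter region, and flanking T7 and T3 phage promoters. No yeast replication origin or centromere is annotated, consistent with a construct meant to act by chromosomal integration rather than episomal maintenance.

The roughly 4.8 kb insert, cloned between SacII and XhoI, begins with a fragment from the ATG14 coding sequence, followed by two consecutive GFP open reading frames (annotated as GFP S65T; catalogued as 2xEGFP) and the ADH1 terminator. No yeast promoter is annotated upstream of the ATG14 fragment, so after integration the fusion would be expected to be expressed from the native ATG14 promoter. Downstream lies a selectable marker cassette in which the Ashbya gossypii TEF promoter and terminator flank URA3. The annotation tool matched this to the S. cerevisiae protein, but the catalogue entry specifies the Candida albicans URA3, which complements uracil auxotrophy. The insert ends with a region annotated as a VMA2 fragment, which presumably serves as the downstream homology arm, although the record does not say so. Together the two genomic fragments would direct homologous recombination at the ATG14 locus. The plasmid belongs to a fluorescent tool set for yeast Atg proteins, used to visualise Atg14 localisation.
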