Addgene plasmid #69185: LD214
Purpose: Integration of 2GFP tag at Atg14 C terminus, use auxotrophic marker URA3(Candida albicans)
Depositing lab: Zhiping Xie. Depositing organization: Shanghai Jiao Tong University. Publication: A fluorescent tool set for yeast Atg proteins. Li D, Song JZ, Shan MH, Li SP, Liu W, Li H, Zhu J, Wang Y, Lin J, Xie Z. Autophagy. 2015;11(6):954-60. doi: 10.1080/15548627.2015.1040971. PubMed 25998947.
Backbone
  Vector backbone: Bluescript II SK+
  Vector type: Yeast Expression
Growth in bacteria
  Bacterial resistance: Ampicillin, 100 μg/mL
  Growth temperature: 37°C
  Growth strain: DH5alpha
  Copy number: High Copy
Gene/Insert
  Gene/Insert name: Atg14-2EGFP
  Species: S. cerevisiae (budding yeast)
  Insert size (bp): 4800
  Tag / fusion protein: 2xEGFP (C terminal on insert)
  Cloning method: Restriction Enzyme; 5′ cloning site SacII (not destroyed); 3′ cloning site XhoI (not destroyed)
  Sequencing primers: 5′ T7; 3′ SP6
Terms and licenses: Academic/Nonprofit Terms; Industry Terms: Not Available to Industry
How to cite: LD214 was a gift from Zhiping Xie (Addgene plasmid # 69185 ; http://n2t.net/addgene:69185 ; RRID:Addgene_69185)
