>Addgene plasmid #69185 | LD214 | addgene partial sequence | sequence record 124683 | T7 5'-TAATACGACTCACTATAGGG-3'
GGAACGATTCCATCAACATCATGTGGAAGTATATTAGCTTCTTCTCAGACATTCTTATGATTAAACTTCC
CTACACAAATAAAATCTGTGAACAACCCATGTTTGAGTTTTCCGATAGCATACAGACAGTAGTACAAAGG
TTGATCAAGCTTATCATAAATATTTTACAGATATGTAGACATTTGAAACTCGTACCTTCAACACCCATGG
ATATCCCATGGCTACTGGACCAGTACGATGTGGATGGGCTGTTCTATAATATGGTGAAACGGAACAAGAT
GAAGTGTAGGTCCGTCTCGCTATATTGGACTTTTGGGATGTTGTACTCGATGGTTTTGGATAACATGAAT
AATCCACAAAGAGGACATCCTGCAAGGCGGACCGCACCACCTCCAACAGTCACAGGACCTCATGACCGAT
GGTACGTGGTAGGCGCTTCGTACGCTGCAGGTCGACGGATCGGTGACGGTGCTGGTTTAATTAACATGTC
TAAAGGTGAAGAATTATTCACTGGTGTTGTCCCAATTTTGGTTGAATTAGATGGTGATGTTAATGGTCAC
AAATTTTCTGTCTCCGGTGAAGGTGAAGGTGATGCTACTTACGGTAAATTGACCTTAAAATTTATTTGTA
CTACTGGTAAATTGCCAGTTCCATGGCCAACCTTAGTCACTACTTTAACTTATGGTGTTCAATGTTTTTC
TAGATACCCAGATCATATGAAACAACATGACTTTTTCAAGTCTGCCATGCCAGAAGGTTATGTTCAAGAA
AGAACTATTTTTTTCAAAGATGACGGTAACTACAAGACCAGAGCTGAAGTCAAGTTTGAAGGTGATACCT
TAGTTAATAGAATCGAATTAAAAGGTATTGATTTTAAAGAAGATGGTAACATTTTAGGTCACAAATTGGA
ATACAACTATAACTCTCACAATGTTTACATCATGGCTGACAAACAAAAGAATGGTATCAAAGTTAACTTC
AAAATTAGACACAACATTGAAGATGGTTCTGTTCAATTAGCTGACCATTATCAACAAAATACTCCAATTG
GTGATGGTCCAGTCTTGTTACCAGACAACCATTACTTATCCACTCAATCTGCCTTATCCAAAGATCCAAA
CGAAAA
