>Addgene plasmid #69185 | LD214 | addgene partial sequence | sequence record 124684 | pHybLex_rev 5'-GAGTCACTTTAAAATTTGTATACAC-3'
TTTTTATAACTTATTTAATAATAAAAATCATAAATCATAAGAAATTCGCTTATTTAGAAGTGGCGCGCCT
TATTTATATAATTCATCCATACCATGGGTAATACCAGCAGCAGTAACAAATTCTAACAAGACCATGTGGT
CTCTCTTTTCGTTTGGATCTTTGGATAAGGCAGATTGAGTGGATAAGTAATGGTTGTCTGGTAACAAGAC
TGGACCATCACCAATTGGAGTATTTTGTTGATAATGGTCAGCTAATTGAACAGAACCATCTTCAATGTTG
TGTCTAATTTTGAAGTTAACTTTGATACCATTCTTTTGTTTGTCAGCCATGATGTAAACATTGTGAGAGT
TATAGTTGTATTCCAATTTGTGACCTAAAATGTTACCATCTTCTTTAAAATCAATACCTTTTAATTCGAT
TCTATTAACTAAGGTATCACCTTCAAACTTGACTTCAGCTCTGGTCTTGTAGTTACCGTCATCTTTGAAA
AAAATAGTTCTTTCTTGAACATAACCTTCTGGCATGGCAGACTTGAAAAAGTCATGTTGTTTCATATGAT
CTGGGTATCTAGAAAAACATTGAACACCATAAGTTAAAGTAGTGACTAAGGTTGGCCATGGAACTGGCAA
TTTACCAGTAGTACAAATAAATTTTAAGGTCAATTTACCGTAAGTAGCATCACCTTCACCTTCACCGGAG
ACAGAAAATTTGTGACCATTAACATCACCATCTAATTCAACCAAAATTGGGACAACACCAGTGAATAATT
CTTCACCTTTAGACATGAATGGCTTCTCTAGATCACGCGTTGGAACTGGAATTTTGTACAATTCATCAAT
ACCATGGGTAATACCAGCAGCAGTAACAAATTCTAACAAGACCATGTGGTCTCTCTTTTCGTTTGGATCT
TTGGATAAGGCAGATTGAGTGGATAAGTAATGGTTGTCTGGTAACAAGACTGGACCATCACCAATTGGAG
TATTTTGTTGATAATGGTCAGCTAATTGAACAGAACCATCTTCAATGTTGTGTCTAATTTTGAAGTTAAC
TTTGATACCATTCTTTTGTTTGTCAGCCATGATGTAAACATTGTGAGAGTTATAGTTGTATTCCAATTTG
TGAC
