>Addgene plasmid #69185 | LD214 | addgene partial sequence | sequence record 124685 | Tef-promoter-F 5'-GGATACAGTTCTCACATCAC-3'
TGACAGTCAACACTAAGACCTATAGTGAGAGAGCAGAAACTCATGCCTCACCAGTAGCACAACGATTATT
TCGATTAATGGAACTGAAGAAAACCAATTTATGTGCATCAATTGATGTTGATACCACTAAGGAATTCCTT
GAATTAATTGATAAATTGGGTCCTTATGTATGCTTAATCAAGACTCATATTGATATAATCAATGATTTTT
CCTATGAATCCACTATTGAACCATTATTAGAACTTTCACGTAAACATCAATTTATGATTTTTGAAGATAG
AAAATTTGCTGATATTGGTAATACCGTGAAGAAACAATATATTGGTGGAGTTTATAAAATTAGTAGTTGG
GCAGATATTACTAATGCTCATGGTGTCACTGGGAATGGAGTAGTTGAAGGATTAAAACAGGGAGCTAAAG
AAACCACCACCAACCAAGAGCCAAGAGGGTTATTGATGTTAGCTGAATTATCATCAGTGGGATCATTAGC
ATATGGAGAATATTCTCAAAAAACTGTTGAAATTGCTAAATCCGATAAGGAATTTGTTATTGGATTTATT
GCCCAACGTGATATGGGTGGACAAGAAGAAGGATTTGATTGGCTTATTATGACACCTGGAGTTGGATTAG
ATGATAAAGGTGATGGATTAGGACAACAATATAGAACTGTTGATGAAGTTGTTAGCACTGGAACTGATAT
TATCATTGTTGGTAGAGGATTGTTTGGTAAAGGAAGAGATCCAGATATTGAAGGTAAAAGGTATAGAGAT
GCTGGTTGGAATGCTTATTTGAAAAAGACTGGCCAATTATAATCAGTACTGACAATAAAAAGATTCTTGT
TTTCAAGAACTTGTCATTTGTATAGTTTTT
